>Addgene plasmid #136297 | ABE8.13-d | addgene full sequence | sequence record 269928 | Addgene NGS Result
TGCTTAGGGTTAGGCGTTTTGCGCTGCTTCGCGATGTACGGGCCAGATATACGCGTTGACATTGATTATT
GACTAGTTATTAATAGTAATCAATTACGGGGTCATTAGTTCATAGCCCATATATGGAGTTCCGCGTTACA
TAACTTACGGTAAATGGCCCGCCTGGCTGACCGCCCAACGACCCCCGCCCATTGACGTCAATAATGACGT
ATGTTCCCATAGTAACGCCAATAGGGACTTTCCATTGACGTCAATGGGTGGAGTATTTACGGTAAACTGC
CCACTTGGCAGTACATCAAGTGTATCATATGCCAAGTACGCCCCCTATTGACGTCAATGACGGTAAATGG
CCCGCCTGGCATTATGCCCAGTACATGACCTTATGGGACTTTCCTACTTGGCAGTACATCTACGTATTAG
TCATCGCTATTACCATGGTGATGCGGTTTTGGCAGTACATCAATGGGCGTGGATAGCGGTTTGACTCACG
GGGATTTCCAAGTCTCCACCCCATTGACGTCAATGGGAGTTTGTTTTGGCACCAAAATCAACGGGACTTT
CCAAAATGTCGTAACAACTCCGCCCCATTGACGCAAATGGGCGGTAGGCGTGTACGGTGGGAGGTCTATA
TAAGCAGAGCTGGTTTAGTGAACCGTCAGATCCGCTAGAGATCCGCGGCCGCTAATACGACTCACTATAG
GGAGAGCCGCCACCATGTCCGAAGTCGAGTTTTCCCATGAGTACTGGATGAGACACGCATTGACTCTCGC
AAAGAGGGCTTGGGATGAACGCGAGGTGCCCGTGGGGGCAGTACTCGTGCATAACAATCGCGTAATCGGC
GAAGGTTGGAATAGGCCGATCGGACGCCACGACCCCACTGCACATGCGGAAATCATGGCCCTTCGACAGG
GAGGGCTTGTGATGCAGAATTATCGACTTATCGATGCGACGCTGTACGTCACGCTTGAACCTTGCGTAAT
GTGCGCGGGAGCTATGATTCACTCCCGCATTGGACGAGTTGTATTCGGTGCCCGCGACGCCAAGACGGGT
GCCGCAGGTTCACTGATGGACGTGCTGCATCACCCAGGCATGAACCACCGGGTAGAAATCACAGAAGGCA
TATTGGCGGACGAATGTGCGGCGCTGTTGTCCGACTTTTTTCGCATGCGGAGGCAGGAGATCAAGGCCCA
GAAAAAAGCACAATCCTCTACTGACTCTGGTGGTTCTTCTGGTGGTTCTAGCGGCAGCGAGACTCCCGGG
ACCTCAGAGTCCGCCACACCCGAAAGTTCTGGTGGTTCTTCTGGTGGTTCTTCCGAAGTCGAGTTTTCCC
ATGAGTACTGGATGAGACACGCATTGACTCTCGCAAAGAGGGCTCGAGATGAACGCGAGGTGCCCGTGGG
GGCAGTACTCGTGCTCAACAATCGCGTAATCGGCGAAGGTTGGAATAGGGCAATCGGACTCCACGACCCC
ACTGCACATGCGGAAATCATGGCCCTTCGACAGGGAGGGCTTGTGATGCAGAATTATCGACTTTATGATG
CGACGCTGTACGTCACGTTTGAACCTTGCGTAATGTGCGCGGGAGCTATGATTCACTCCCGCATTGGACG
AGTTGTATTCGGTGTTCGCAACGCCAAGACGGGTGCCGCAGGTTCACTGATGGACGTGCTGCATCATCCA
GGCATGAACCACCGGGTAGAAATCACAGAAGGCATATTGGCGGACGAATGTGCGGCGCTGTTGTGTCGTT
TTTTTCGCATGCCCAGGCGGGTCTTTAACGCCCAGAAAAAAGCACAATCCTCTACTGACTCTGGTGGTTC
TTCTGGTGGTTCTAGCGGCAGCGAGACTCCCGGGACCTCAGAGTCCGCCACACCCGAAAGTTCTGGTGGT
TCTTCTGGTGGTTCTGACAAGAAGTACAGCATCGGCCTGGCCATCGGCACCAACTCTGTGGGCTGGGCCG
TGATCACCGACGAGTACAAGGTGCCCAGCAAGAAATTCAAGGTGCTGGGCAACACCGACCGGCACAGCAT
CAAGAAGAACCTGATCGGAGCCCTGCTGTTCGACAGCGGCGAAACAGCCGAGGCCACCCGGCTGAAGAGA
ACCGCCAGAAGAAGATACACCAGACGGAAGAACCGGATCTGCTATCTGCAAGAGATCTTCAGCAACGAGA
TGGCCAAGGTGGACGACAGCTTCTTCCACAGACTGGAAGAGTCCTTCCTGGTGGAAGAGGATAAGAAGCA
CGAGCGGCACCCCATCTTCGGCAACATCGTGGACGAGGTGGCCTACCACGAGAAGTACCCCACCATCTAC
CACCTGAGAAAGAAACTGGTGGACAGCACCGACAAGGCCGACCTGCGGCTGATCTATCTGGCCCTGGCCC
ACATGATCAAGTTCCGGGGCCACTTCCTGATCGAGGGCGACCTGAACCCCGACAACAGCGACGTGGACAA
GCTGTTCATCCAGCTGGTGCAGACCTACAACCAGCTGTTCGAGGAAAACCCCATCAACGCCAGCGGCGTG
GACGCCAAGGCCATCCTGTCTGCCAGACTGAGCAAGAGCAGACGGCTGGAAAATCTGATCGCCCAGCTGC
CCGGCGAGAAGAAGAATGGCCTGTTCGGAAACCTGATTGCCCTGAGCCTGGGCCTGACCCCCAACTTCAA
GAGCAACTTCGACCTGGCCGAGGATGCCAAACTGCAGCTGAGCAAGGACACCTACGACGACGACCTGGAC
AACCTGCTGGCCCAGATCGGCGACCAGTACGCCGACCTGTTTCTGGCCGCCAAGAACCTGTCCGACGCCA
TCCTGCTGAGCGACATCCTGAGAGTGAACACCGAGATCACCAAGGCCCCCCTGAGCGCCTCTATGATCAA
GAGATACGACGAGCACCACCAGGACCTGACCCTGCTGAAAGCTCTCGTGCGGCAGCAGCTGCCTGAGAAG
TACAAAGAGATTTTCTTCGACCAGAGCAAGAACGGCTACGCCGGCTACATTGACGGCGGAGCCAGCCAGG
AAGAGTTCTACAAGTTCATCAAGCCCATCCTGGAAAAGATGGACGGCACCGAGGAACTGCTCGTGAAGCT
GAACAGAGAGGACCTGCTGCGGAAGCAGCGGACCTTCGACAACGGCAGCATCCCCCACCAGATCCACCTG
GGAGAGCTGCACGCCATTCTGCGGCGGCAGGAAGATTTTTACCCATTCCTGAAGGACAACCGGGAAAAGA
TCGAGAAGATCCTGACCTTCCGCATCCCCTACTACGTGGGCCCTCTGGCCAGGGGAAACAGCAGATTCGC
CTGGATGACCAGAAAGAGCGAGGAAACCATCACCCCCTGGAACTTCGAGGAAGTGGTGGACAAGGGCGCT
TCCGCCCAGAGCTTCATCGAGCGGATGACCAACTTCGATAAGAACCTGCCCAACGAGAAGGTGCTGCCCA
AGCACAGCCTGCTGTACGAGTACTTCACCGTGTATAACGAGCTGACCAAAGTGAAATACGTGACCGAGGG
AATGAGAAAGCCCGCCTTCCTGAGCGGCGAGCAGAAAAAGGCCATCGTGGACCTGCTGTTCAAGACCAAC
CGGAAAGTGACCGTGAAGCAGCTGAAAGAGGACTACTTCAAGAAAATCGAGTGCTTCGACTCCGTGGAAA
TCTCCGGCGTGGAAGATCGGTTCAACGCCTCCCTGGGCACATACCACGATCTGCTGAAAATTATCAAGGA
CAAGGACTTCCTGGACAATGAGGAAAACGAGGACATTCTGGAAGATATCGTGCTGACCCTGACACTGTTT
GAGGACAGAGAGATGATCGAGGAACGGCTGAAAACCTATGCCCACCTGTTCGACGACAAAGTGATGAAGC
AGCTGAAGCGGCGGAGATACACCGGCTGGGGCAGGCTGAGCCGGAAGCTGATCAACGGCATCCGGGACAA
GCAGTCCGGCAAGACAATCCTGGATTTCCTGAAGTCCGACGGCTTCGCCAACAGAAACTTCATGCAGCTG
ATCCACGACGACAGCCTGACCTTTAAAGAGGACATCCAGAAAGCCCAGGTGTCCGGCCAGGGCGATAGCC
TGCACGAGCACATTGCCAATCTGGCCGGCAGCCCCGCCATTAAGAAGGGCATCCTGCAGACAGTGAAGGT
GGTGGACGAGCTCGTGAAAGTGATGGGCCGGCACAAGCCCGAGAACATCGTGATCGAAATGGCCAGAGAG
AACCAGACCACCCAGAAGGGACAGAAGAACAGCCGCGAGAGAATGAAGCGGATCGAAGAGGGCATCAAAG
AGCTGGGCAGCCAGATCCTGAAAGAACACCCCGTGGAAAACACCCAGCTGCAGAACGAGAAGCTGTACCT
GTACTACCTGCAGAATGGGCGGGATATGTACGTGGACCAGGAACTGGACATCAACCGGCTGTCCGACTAC
GATGTGGACCATATCGTGCCTCAGAGCTTTCTGAAGGACGACTCCATCGACAACAAGGTGCTGACCAGAA
GCGACAAGAACCGGGGCAAGAGCGACAACGTGCCCTCCGAAGAGGTCGTGAAGAAGATGAAGAACTACTG
GCGGCAGCTGCTGAACGCCAAGCTGATTACCCAGAGAAAGTTCGACAATCTGACCAAGGCCGAGAGAGGC
GGCCTGAGCGAACTGGATAAGGCCGGCTTCATCAAGAGACAGCTGGTGGAAACCCGGCAGATCACAAAGC
ACGTGGCACAGATCCTGGACTCCCGGATGAACACTAAGTACGACGAGAATGACAAGCTGATCCGGGAAGT
GAAAGTGATCACCCTGAAGTCCAAGCTGGTGTCCGATTTCCGGAAGGATTTCCAGTTTTACAAAGTGCGC
GAGATCAACAACTACCACCACGCCCACGACGCCTACCTGAACGCCGTCGTGGGAACCGCCCTGATCAAAA
AGTACCCTAAGCTGGAAAGCGAGTTCGTGTACGGCGACTACAAGGTGTACGACGTGCGGAAGATGATCGC
CAAGAGCGAGCAGGAAATCGGCAAGGCTACCGCCAAGTACTTCTTCTACAGCAACATCATGAACTTTTTC
AAGACCGAGATTACCCTGGCCAACGGCGAGATCCGGAAGCGGCCTCTGATCGAGACAAACGGCGAAACCG
GGGAGATCGTGTGGGATAAGGGCCGGGATTTTGCCACCGTGCGGAAAGTGCTGAGCATGCCCCAAGTGAA
TATCGTGAAAAAGACCGAGGTGCAGACAGGCGGCTTCAGCAAAGAGTCTATCCTGCCCAAGAGGAACAGC
GATAAGCTGATCGCCAGAAAGAAGGACTGGGACCCTAAGAAGTACGGCGGCTTCGACAGCCCCACCGTGG
CCTATTCTGTGCTGGTGGTGGCCAAAGTGGAAAAGGGCAAGTCCAAGAAACTGAAGAGTGTGAAAGAGCT
GCTGGGGATCACCATCATGGAAAGAAGCAGCTTCGAGAAGAATCCCATCGACTTTCTGGAAGCCAAGGGC
TACAAAGAAGTGAAAAAGGACCTGATCATCAAGCTGCCTAAGTACTCCCTGTTCGAGCTGGAAAACGGCC
GGAAGAGAATGCTGGCCTCTGCCGGCGAACTGCAGAAGGGAAACGAACTGGCCCTGCCCTCCAAATATGT
GAACTTCCTGTACCTGGCCAGCCACTATGAGAAGCTGAAGGGCTCCCCCGAGGATAATGAGCAGAAACAG
CTGTTTGTGGAACAGCACAAGCACTACCTGGACGAGATCATCGAGCAGATCAGCGAGTTCTCCAAGAGAG
TGATCCTGGCCGACGCTAATCTGGACAAAGTGCTGTCCGCCTACAACAAGCACCGGGATAAGCCCATCAG
AGAGCAGGCCGAGAATATCATCCACCTGTTTACCCTGACCAATCTGGGAGCCCCTGCCGCCTTCAAGTAC
TTTGACACCACCATCGACCGGAAGAGGTACACCAGCACCAAAGAGGTGCTGGACGCCACCCTGATCCACC
AGAGCATCACCGGCCTGTACGAGACACGGATCGACCTGTCTCAGCTGGGAGGTGACGAGGGAGCTGATAA
GCGCACCGCCGATGGTTCCGAGTTCGAAAGCCCCAAGAAGAAGAGGAAAGTCTAACCGGTCATCATCACC
ATCACCATTGAGTTTAAACCCGCTGATCAGCCTCGACTGTGCCTTCTAGTTGCCAGCCATCTGTTGTTTG
CCCCTCCCCCGTGCCTTCCTTGACCCTGGAAGGTGCCACTCCCACTGTCCTTTCCTAATAAAATGAGGAA
ATTGCATCGCATTGTCTGAGTAGGTGTCATTCTATTCTGGGGGGTGGGGTGGGGCAGGACAGCAAGGGGG
AGGATTGGGAAGACAATAGCAGGCATGCTGGGGATGCGGTGGGCTCTATGGCTTCTGAGGCGGAAAGAAC
CAGCTGGGGCTCGATACCGTCGACCTCTAGCTAGAGCTTGGCGTAATCATGGTCATAGCTGTTTCCTGTG
TGAAATTGTTATCCGCTCACAATTCCACACAACATACGAGCCGGAAGCATAAAGTGTAAAGCCTAGGGTG
CCTAATGAGTGAGCTAACTCACATTAATTGCGTTGCGCTCACTGCCCGCTTTCCAGTCGGGAAACCTGTC
GTGCCAGCTGCATTAATGAATCGGCCAACGCGCGGGGAGAGGCGGTTTGCGTATTGGGCGCTCTTCCGCT
TCCTCGCTCACTGACTCGCTGCGCTCGGTCGTTCGGCTGCGGCGAGCGGTATCAGCTCACTCAAAGGCGG
TAATACGGTTATCCACAGAATCAGGGGATAACGCAGGAAAGAACATGTGAGCAAAAGGCCAGCAAAAGGC
CAGGAACCGTAAAAAGGCCGCGTTGCTGGCGTTTTTCCATAGGCTCCGCCCCCCTGACGAGCATCACAAA
AATCGACGCTCAAGTCAGAGGTGGCGAAACCCGACAGGACTATAAAGATACCAGGCGTTTCCCCCTGGAA
GCTCCCTCGTGCGCTCTCCTGTTCCGACCCTGCCGCTTACCGGATACCTGTCCGCCTTTCTCCCTTCGGG
AAGCGTGGCGCTTTCTCATAGCTCACGCTGTAGGTATCTCAGTTCGGTGTAGGTCGTTCGCTCCAAGCTG
GGCTGTGTGCACGAACCCCCCGTTCAGCCCGACCGCTGCGCCTTATCCGGTAACTATCGTCTTGAGTCCA
ACCCGGTAAGACACGACTTATCGCCACTGGCAGCAGCCACTGGTAACAGGATTAGCAGAGCGAGGTATGT
AGGCGGTGCTACAGAGTTCTTGAAGTGGTGGCCTAACTACGGCTACACTAGAAGAACAGTATTTGGTATC
TGCGCTCTGCTGAAGCCAGTTACCTTCGGAAAAAGAGTTGGTAGCTCTTGATCCGGCAAACAAACCACCG
CTGGTAGCGGTGGTTTTTTTGTTTGCAAGCAGCAGATTACGCGCAGAAAAAAAGGATCTCAAGAAGATCC
TTTGATCTTTTCTACGGGGTCTGACGCTCAGTGGAACGAAAACTCACGTTAAGGGATTTTGGTCATGAGA
TTATCAAAAAGGATCTTCACCTAGATCCTTTTAAATTAAAAATGAAGTTTTAAATCAATCTAAAGTATAT
ATGAGTAAACTTGGTCTGACAGTTACCAATGCTTAATCAGTGAGGCACCTATCTCAGCGATCTGTCTATT
TCGTTCATCCATAGTTGCCTGACTCCCCGTCGTGTAGATAACTACGATACGGGAGGGCTTACCATCTGGC
CCCAGTGCTGCAATGATACCGCGAGACCCACGCTCACCGGCTCCAGATTTATCAGCAATAAACCAGCCAG
CCGGAAGGGCCGAGCGCAGAAGTGGTCCTGCAACTTTATCCGCCTCCATCCAGTCTATTAATTGTTGCCG
GGAAGCTAGAGTAAGTAGTTCGCCAGTTAATAGTTTGCGCAACGTTGTTGCCATTGCTACAGGCATCGTG
GTGTCACGCTCGTCGTTTGGTATGGCTTCATTCAGCTCCGGTTCCCAACGATCAAGGCGAGTTACATGAT
CCCCCATGTTGTGCAAAAAAGCGGTTAGCTCCTTCGGTCCTCCGATCGTTGTCAGAAGTAAGTTGGCCGC
AGTGTTATCACTCATGGTTATGGCAGCACTGCATAATTCTCTTACTGTCATGCCATCCGTAAGATGCTTT
TCTGTGACTGGTGAGTACTCAACCAAGTCATTCTGAGAATAGTGTATGCGGCGACCGAGTTGCTCTTGCC
CGGCGTCAATACGGGATAATACCGCGCCACATAGCAGAACTTTAAAAGTGCTCATCATTGGAAAACGTTC
TTCGGGGCGAAAACTCTCAAGGATCTTACCGCTGTTGAGATCCAGTTCGATGTAACCCACTCGTGCACCC
AACTGATCTTCAGCATCTTTTACTTTCACCAGCGTTTCTGGGTGAGCAAAAACAGGAAGGCAAAATGCCG
CAAAAAAGGGAATAAGGGCGACACGGAAATGTTGAATACTCATACTCTTCCTTTTTCAATATTATTGAAG
CATTTATCAGGGTTATTGTCTCATGAGCGGATACATATTTGAATGTATTTAGAAAAATAAACAAATAGGG
GTTCCGCGCACATTTCCCCGAAAAGTGCCACCTGACGTCGACGGATCGGGAGATCGATCTCCCGATCCCC
TAGGGTCGACTCTCAGTACAATCTGCTCTGATGCCGCATAGTTAAGCCAGTATCTGCTCCCTGCTTGTGT
GTTGGAGGTCGCTGAGTAGTGCGCGAGCAAAATTTAAGCTACAACAAGGCAAGGCTTGACCGACAATTGC
ATGAAGAATC
Features (pLannotate 1.2.2; 18 found; start..end, strand, type, name):
     58..437     +  enhancer       CMV enhancer: human cytomegalovirus immediate early enhancer
    438..641     +  promoter       CMV promoter: human cytomegalovirus (CMV) immediate early promoter
    683..701     +  promoter       T7 promoter: promoter for bacteriophage T7 RNA polymerase
    715..1215    +  CDS            TadA: tRNA adenosine deaminase from E. coli
   1312..1809    +  CDS            TadA*(7.10): DNA adenosine deaminase evolved from the E. coli tRNA adenosine deaminase TadA (Gaudelli et al., 2017)
   1906..3507    +  CDS            dCas9(N): N-terminal portion of catalytically inactive Streptococcus pyogenes dCas9 carrying the D10A mutation (Zetsche et al., 2015)
   3508..6002    +  CDS            Cas9(C) (fragment): C-terminal portion of Streptococcus pyogenes Cas9 (Zetsche et al., 2015)
   6127..6351    +  polyA_signal   bGH poly(A) signal: bovine growth hormone polyadenylation signal
   6355..6376    +  promoter       SV40 promoter (fragment): SV40 enhancer and early promoter
   6381..6397    +  misc_feature   MCS (fragment): pBluescript multiple cloning site
   6446..6462    -  protein_bind   lac operator: The lac repressor binds to the lac operator to inhibit transcription in E. coli. This inhibition can be relieved by adding lactose or isopropyl-β-D-thiogalactopyranoside (IPTG). lac repressor encoded by lacI
   6470..6500    -  promoter       lac promoter: promoter for the E. coli lac operon
   6515..6536    -  protein_bind   CAP binding site: CAP binding activates transcription in the presence of cAMP. E. coli catabolite activator protein
   6549..6641    -  CDS            lacI (fragment): lac repressor; lacI; The lac repressor binds to the lac operator to inhibit transcription in E. coli. This inhibition can be relieved by adding lactose or isopropyl-β-D-thiogalactopyranoside (IPTG).
   6824..7412    -  rep_origin     ori: high-copy-number ColE1/pMB1/pBR322/pUC origin of replication
   7583..8443    -  CDS            AmpR: β-lactamase; bla; confers resistance to ampicillin, carbenicillin, and related antibiotics
   8444..8548    -  promoter       AmpR promoter: bla
   8619..8663    -  misc_feature   bom (fragment): basis of mobility region from pBR322
