[The description below was written by a language model from this plasmid's Addgene catalogue record and pLannotate feature annotations shown in this document.]
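Description:
ABE8.13-d is an 8,760 bp mammalian expression plasmid encoding an eighth-generation adenine base editor obtained by directed evolution. The backbone is a pBR322-type vector maintained in E. coli through a high-copy ColE1/pUC-family origin and selected with ampicillin via the β-lactamase gene and its native promoter. Residual bacterial vector sequences (a lac promoter/operator region with CAP site, small lacI, MCS, SV40 promoter and bom fragments) are annotated but do not appear to contribute to the payload.

The roughly 5.3 kb insert is a single open reading frame driven by the human CMV immediate-early enhancer and promoter and terminated by the bovine growth hormone polyadenylation signal. A T7 promoter sits just upstream of the coding region, which serves as a sequencing primer site and could in principle support in vitro transcription. The feature table shows two tandem adenosine deaminase domains, one matching E. coli TadA and a second matching the evolved TadA*(7.10). This fits a dimeric deaminase architecture, as the "-d" suffix suggests. The annotation tool labels the second domain by its closest reference, and the ABE8.13-specific TadA substitutions are stated only as being described in the associated manuscript. The deaminases are fused to Streptococcus pyogenes Cas9 carrying D10A, annotated as two contiguous segments that together make up the full-length protein. With D10A as the only recorded Cas9 mutation, this is a nickase rather than a fully inactive enzyme. A C-terminal bipartite nuclear localization signal is recorded, though it is not separately annotated.

No guide RNA cassette is present, so a guide must be supplied separately. The plasmid is used to express the editor in mammalian cells for programmable A•T to G•C conversion without double-strand breaks.
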