Addgene plasmid #136297: ABE8.13-d
Purpose: expresses ABE8.13-d in mammalian cells
Depositing lab: Nicole Gaudelli. Publication: Directed evolution of adenine base editors with increased activity and therapeutic application. Gaudelli NM, Lam DK, Rees HA, Sola-Esteves NM, Barrera LA, Born DA, Edwards A, Gehrke JM, Lee SJ, Liquori AJ, Murray R, Packer MS, Rinaldi C, Slaymaker IM, Yen J, Young LE, Ciaramella G. Nat Biotechnol. 2020 Apr 13. pii: 10.1038/s41587-020-0491-6. doi: 10.1038/s41587-020-0491-6. PubMed 32284586.
Backbone
  Vector backbone: pBR322, beta-lactamase maintenance, CMV promoter
  Backbone manufacturer: none
  Backbone size w/o insert (bp): 3400
  Total vector size (bp): 8760
  Modifications to backbone: none
  Vector type: Mammalian Expression
Growth in bacteria
  Bacterial resistance: Ampicillin, 100 μg/mL
  Growth temperature: 37°C
  Growth strain: NEB Stable
  Copy number: High Copy
Gene/Insert
  Gene/Insert name: ABE8.13-d
  Insert size (bp): 5300
  Mutation: D10A in S. pyogenes Cas9, TadA mutations described in manuscript
  Tag / fusion protein: C-terminal BPNLS (C terminal on insert)
  Cloning method: Ligation Independent Cloning
  Sequencing primers: 5′ T7; 3′ M13R
Terms and licenses: Academic/Nonprofit Terms; Industry Terms: Not Available to Industry
Depositor comments: Please visit https://www.biorxiv.org/content/10.1101/2020.03.13.990630v1 for bioRxiv preprint.
How to cite: ABE8.13-d was a gift from Nicole Gaudelli (Addgene plasmid # 136297 ; http://n2t.net/addgene:136297 ; RRID:Addgene_136297)
